Addgene plasmid #199989: YP48
Purpose: Yeast/E coli shuttle vector expressing GFP from synthetic yeast promoter 48
Depositing lab: Farren Isaacs. Depositing organization: Yale University. Publication: Cross-kingdom expression of synthetic genetic elements promotes discovery of metabolites in the human microbiome. Patel JR, Oh J, Wang S, Crawford JM, Isaacs FJ. Cell. 2022 Apr 28;185(9):1487-1505.e14. doi: 10.1016/j.cell.2022.03.008. Epub 2022 Apr 1. PubMed 35366417.
Backbone
  Vector backbone: pRCVS6H
  Vector type: Yeast Expression
  Selectable markers: Hygromycin
Growth in bacteria
  Bacterial resistance: Ampicillin, 100 μg/mL
  Growth temperature: 37°C
  Growth strain: BL21
  Copy number: Low Copy
Gene/Insert
  Gene/Insert name: GFP
  Species: Synthetic
  Cloning method: Gibson Cloning
Terms and licenses: Academic/Nonprofit Terms; Industry Terms: Not Available to Industry
How to cite: YP48 was a gift from Farren Isaacs (Addgene plasmid # 199989 ; http://n2t.net/addgene:199989 ; RRID:Addgene_199989)
