[The description below was written by a language model from this plasmid's Addgene catalogue record and pLannotate feature annotations shown in this document.]
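Description:
YP48 is a yeast/E. coli shuttle vector of about 5.7 kb built on the pRCVS6H backbone and designed to express a green fluorescent reporter from a synthetic yeast promoter designated number 48. In E. coli it replicates from a ColE1/pUC-type origin and is selected with ampicillin through the bla gene and its native promoter. The catalogue lists the plasmid as low copy, although the annotated origin is of the type normally described as high copy. A short fragment of the pBR322 bom region is also present. In yeast, maintenance relies on fragments of the CEN4 centromere and the ARS1 replication origin, an arrangement that typically gives stable, low-copy episomal inheritance. Selection in yeast is by hygromycin resistance from the hphMX6 cassette, which ends in the Ashbya gossypii TEF terminator.

The reporter cassette consists of the fluorescent protein coding sequence followed by the S. cerevisiae CYC1 terminator. The catalogue calls the insert GFP (synthetic, assembled by Gibson cloning), while automated annotation matches the open reading frame to mUkG, a constitutively fluorescent green protein derived from Sarcophyton. The synthetic promoter itself is not annotated in the feature table; it presumably lies in the unannotated stretch immediately upstream of the reporter, just downstream of a T7 promoter that sits near the end of the circular sequence. The T7 element could in principle drive transcription in T7 polymerase-expressing bacteria such as the listed BL21 growth strain, though the record does not state this intent. The construct belongs to a set from work on cross-kingdom expression of synthetic genetic elements, where fluorescence output serves as a readout of the strength of promoter 48.
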