Features (pLannotate 1.2.2; 11 found; start..end, strand, type, name):
    209..877     +  CDS            mUkG: mUkG is a basic (constitutively fluorescent) green fluorescent protein published in 2008, derived from Sarcophyton sp.. It has moderate acid sensitivity.
    932..1121    +  terminator     CYC1 terminator: S. cerevisiae CYC1; transcription terminator for CYC1
   1361..2936    +  gene           hphMX6: yeast selectable marker conferring hygromycin resistance
   2739..2936    +  terminator     TEF terminator: Ashbya gossypii TEF terminator
   3051..3639    -  rep_origin     ori: high-copy-number ColE1/pMB1/pBR322/pUC origin of replication
   3810..4670    -  CDS            AmpR: β-lactamase; bla; confers resistance to ampicillin, carbenicillin, and related antibiotics
   4671..4775    -  promoter       AmpR promoter: bla
   4802..4852    +  misc_feature   bom (fragment): basis of mobility region from pBR322
   4981..5150    -  misc_feature   CEN4 (fragment): S. cerevisiae CEN4 centromere
   5151..5577    +  rep_origin     ARS1 (fragment): S. cerevisiae autonomously replicating sequence ARS1
   5683..5701    +  promoter       T7 promoter: promoter for bacteriophage T7 RNA polymerase
>Addgene plasmid #199989 | YP48 | addgene full sequence | sequence record 406442 | Addgene NGS Result
TCCGTCAGGTCTACCGAACCGCGCCGGGGGCGGTGTAGCATGTGAACAGAGGGGCGCTCAACGGCCCTCC
TTGAATACATCATTACCGACTACAGAGTTATCCACTATAAAAGAACGATCTACCGACTGTTTCGCAGAGG
GCCTTTTTGCAGAAACAACAACAACATTTTTAAGTAACTAACTTAAAGAGGAGAAAGGTACCATGGTCAG
TGTCATCAAAGAAGAAATGAAGATCAAGTTGCACATGGAAGGTAACGTTAATGGTCATGCCTTTGTTATT
GAAGGTGATGGTAAAGGTAAACCATACGATGGTACTCAAACTTTGAACTTGACTGTCAAAGAAGGTGCTC
CATTGCCATTCTCTTACGATATTTTGACTAACGCCTTCCAATACGGTAATAGAGCTTTTACTAAGTACCC
AGCCGATATCCCAGATTACTTTAAGCAAACTTTTCCAGAAGGTTACTCCTGGGAAAGAACTATGTCTTAC
GAAGATAACGCTATCTGCAACGTCAGATCCGAAATTTCTATGGAAGGTGATTGCTTCATCTACAAGATCA
GATTCGATGGTAAGAACTTTCCACCAAATGGTCCAGTCATGCAAAAAAAGACTTTGAAGTGGGAACCATC
CACCGAAATGATGTATGTTAGAGATGGTTTCTTGATGGGTGATGTCAATATGGCTTTGTTGTTGGAAGGT
GGTGGTCATCATAGATGTGATTTCAAGACTTCTTACAAGGCCAAGAAGGTTGTTCAATTGCCAGATGCTC
ATAAGATCGATCACAGAATCGAAATCTTGTCCCACGATAGAGATTACTCCAAGGTTAAGTTGTACGAAAA
CGCTGTTGCTAGAAACTCTTTGTTGCCATCTCAAGCTTCTAAGTAACATGTAATTAGTTATGTCACGCTT
ACATTCACGCCCTCCCCCCACATCCGCTCTAACCGAAAAGGAAGGAGTTAGACAACCTGAAGTCTAGGTC
CCTATTTATTTTTTTATAGTTATGTTAGTATTAAGAACGTTATTTATATTTCAAATTTTTCTTTTTTTTC
TGTACAGACGCGTGTACGCATGTAACATTATACTGAAAACCTTGCTTGAGAAGGTTTTGGGACGCTCGAA
GGCTTTGTGGAGGTCGACACGAGCGACTGAGTTCGGACGTCACGACCTGCCTGGATATCGTGCACCGCTC
GTGCACTGACGTCATGATCGACGAGTCGCACAGAGGCCTCTGACACTGACTCGACCTGACTAGCGTCGAG
CAGTGACGACCTGCCCGGGCACAGCAACTGTGCCACTCGTCTGATCCGTCGTCCCATCGGCTGAATCGAT
GCCTCGTCCCCGCCGGGTCACCCGGCCAGCGACATGGAGGCCCAGAATACCCTCCTTGACAGTCTTGACG
TGCGCAGCTCAGGGGCATGATGTGACTGTCGCCCGTACATTTAGCCCATACATCCCCATGTATAATCATT
TGCATCCATACATTTTGATGGCCGCACGGCGCGAAGCAAAAATTACGGCACCTCGCTGCAGACCTGCGAG
CAGGGAAACGCTCCCCTCACAGACGCGTTGAATTGTCCCCACGCCGCGCCCCTGTAGAGAAATATAAAAG
GTTAGGATTTGCCACTGAGGTTCTTCTTTCATATACTTCCTTTTAAAATCTTGCTAGGATACAGTTCTCA
CATCACATCCGAACATAAACAACCATGGGTAAAAAGCCTGAACTCACCGCGACGTCTGTCGAGAAGTTTC
TGATCGAAAAGTTCGACAGCGTCTCCGACCTGATGCAGCTCTCGGAGGGCGAAGAATCTCGTGCTTTCAG
CTTCGATGTAGGAGGGCGTGGATATGTCCTGCGGGTAAATAGCTGCGCCGATGGTTTCTACAAAGATCGT
TATGTTTATCGGCACTTTGCATCGGCCGCGCTCCCGATTCCGGAAGTGCTTGACATTGGGGAGTTCAGCG
AGAGCCTGACCTATTGCATCTCCCGCCGTGCACAGGGTGTCACGTTGCAAGACCTGCCTGAAACCGAACT
GCCCGCTGTTCTGCAGCCGGTCGCGGAGGCCATGGATGCGATCGCTGCGGCCGATCTTAGCCAGACGAGC
GGGTTCGGCCCATTCGGACCGCAAGGAATCGGTCAATACACTACATGGCGTGATTTCATATGCGCGATTG
CTGATCCCCATGTGTATCACTGGCAAACTGTGATGGACGACACCGTCAGTGCGTCCGTCGCGCAGGCTCT
CGATGAGCTGATGCTTTGGGCCGAGGACTGTCCCGAAGTCCGGCACCTCGTGCACGCGGATTTCGGCTCC
AACAATGTCCTGACGGACAATGGCCGCATAACAGCGGTCATTGACTGGAGCGAGGCGATGTTCGGGGATT
CCCAATACGAGGTCGCCAACATCTTCTTCTGGAGGCCGTGGTTGGCTTGTATGGAGCAACAGACGCGCTA
CTTCGAGCGGAGGCATCCGGAGCTTGCAGGATCGCCGCGGCTCCGGGCGTATATGCTCCGCATTGGTCTT
GACCAACTCTATCAGAGCTTGGTTGACGGCAATTTCGATGATGCAGCTTGGGCGCAGGGTCGATGCGACG
CAATCGTCCGATCCGGAGCCGGGACTGTCGGGCGTACACAAATCGCCCGCAGAAGCGCGGCCGTCTGGAC
CGATGGCTGTGTAGAAGTACTCGCCGATAGTGGAAACCGACGCCCCAGCACTCGTCCGAGGGCAAAGGAA
TAATCAGTACTGACAATAAAAAGATTCTTGTTTTCAAGAACTTGTCATTTGTATAGTTTTTTTATATTGT
AGTTGTTCTATTTTAATCAAATGTTAGCGTGATTTATATTTTTTTTCGCCTCGACATCATCTGCCCAGAT
GCGAAGTTAAGTGCGCAGAAAGTAATATCATGCGTCAATCGTATGTGAATGCTGGTCGCTATACTGCTAT
CGATGTGGCAGTGCGTCCAGCTCAGTCAGACTCAGTCCTGGTGTCGTCAGCCTGTGAGCAAAAGGCCAGC
AAAAGGCCAGGAACCGTAAAAAGGCCGCGTTGCTGGCGTTTTTCCATAGGCTCCGCCCCCCTGACGAGCA
TCACAAAAATCGACGCTCAAGTCAGAGGTGGCGAAACCCGACAGGACTATAAAGATACCAGGCGTTTCCC
CCTGGAAGCTCCCTCGTGCGCTCTCCTGTTCCGACCCTGCCGCTTACCGGATACCTGTCCGCCTTTCTCC
CTTCGGGAAGCGTGGCGCTTTCTCATAGCTCACGCTGTAGGTATCTCAGTTCGGTGTAGGTCGTTCGCTC
CAAGCTGGGCTGTGTGCACGAACCCCCCGTTCAGCCCGACCGCTGCGCCTTATCCGGTAACTATCGTCTT
GAGTCCAACCCGGTAAGACACGACTTATCGCCACTGGCAGCAGCCACTGGTAACAGGATTAGCAGAGCGA
GGTATGTAGGCGGTGCTACAGAGTTCTTGAAGTGGTGGCCTAACTACGGCTACACTAGAAGAACAGTATT
TGGTATCTGCGCTCTGCTGAAGCCAGTTACCTTCGGAAAAAGAGTTGGTAGCTCTTGATCCGGCAAACAA
ACCACCGCTGGTAGCGGTGGTTTTTTTGTTTGCAAGCAGCAGATTACGCGCAGAAAAAAAGGATCTCAAG
AAGATCCTTTGATCTTTTCTACGGGGTCTGACGCTCAGTGGAACGAAAACTCACGTTAAGGGATTTTGGT
CATGAGATTATCAAAAAGGATCTTCACCTAGATCCTTTTAAATTAAAAATGAAGTTTTAAATCAATCTAA
AGTATATATGAGTAAACTTGGTCTGACAGTTACCAATGCTTAATCAGTGAGGCACCTATCTCAGCGATCT
GTCTATTTCGTTCATCCATAGTTGCCTGACTCCCCGTCGTGTAGATAACTACGATACGGGAGGGCTTACC
ATCTGGCCCCAGTGCTGCAATGATACCGCGAGACCCACGCTCACCGGCTCCAGATTTATCAGCAATAAAC
CAGCCAGCCGGAAGGGCCGAGCGCAGAAGTGGTCCTGCAACTTTATCCGCCTCCATCCAGTCTATTAATT
GTTGCCGGGAAGCTAGAGTAAGTAGTTCGCCAGTTAATAGTTTGCGCAACGTTGTTGCCATTGCTACAGG
CATCGTGGTGTCACGCTCGTCGTTTGGTATGGCTTCATTCAGCTCCGGTTCCCAACGATCAAGGCGAGTT
ACATGATCCCCCATGTTGTGCAAAAAAGCGGTTAGCTCCTTCGGTCCTCCGATCGTTGTCAGAAGTAAGT
TGGCCGCAGTGTTATCACTCATGGTTATGGCAGCACTGCATAATTCTCTTACTGTCATGCCATCCGTAAG
ATGCTTTTCTGTGACTGGTGAGTACTCAACCAAGTCATTCTGAGAATAGTGTATGCGGCGACCGAGTTGC
TCTTGCCCGGCGTCAATACGGGATAATACCGCGCCACATAGCAGAACTTTAAAAGTGCTCATCATTGGAA
AACGTTCTTCGGGGCGAAAACTCTCAAGGATCTTACCGCTGTTGAGATCCAGTTCGATGTAACCCACTCG
TGCACCCAACTGATCTTCAGCATCTTTTACTTTCACCAGCGTTTCTGGGTGAGCAAAAACAGGAAGGCAA
AATGCCGCAAAAAAGGGAATAAGGGCGACACGGAAATGTTGAATACTCATACTCTTCCTTTTTCAATATT
ATTGAAGCATTTATCAGGGTTATTGTCTCATGAGCGGATACATATTTGAATGTATTTAGAAAAATAAACA
AATAGGGGTTCCGCGCACATTTCCCCGAAAAGTGCCACCTGATGCGGTGTGAAATACCGCACAGATGCGT
AAGGAGAAAATACCGCATCAGGGTCAGTCACAGTGGAGCCTAGCACTCACTCAGCGTGACGGCTCAGAGC
AGAATTCACGAGCCAGAAATAGTAACTTTTGCCTAAATCACAAATTGCAAAATTTAATTGCTTGCAAAAG
GTCACATGCTTATAATCAACTTTTTTAAAAATTTAAAATACTTTTTTATTTTTTATTTTTAAACATAAAT
GAAATAATTTATTTATTGTTTATGATTACCGAAACATAAAACCTGCTCAAGAAAAAGAAACTGTTTTGTC
CTTGGAAAAAAAGCACTACCTAGGAGCGGCCAAAATGCCGGCTTACATTTTATGTTAGCTGGTGGACTGA
CGCCAGAAAATGTTGGTGATGCGCTTAGATTAAATGGCGTTATTGGTGTTGATGTAAGCGGAGGTGTGGA
GACAAATGGTGTAAAAGACTCTAACAAAATAGCAAATTTCGTCAAAAATGCTAAGAAATAGGTTATTACT
GAGTAGTATTTATTTAAGTATTGTTTGTGCACTTGCCTGCAAGCCTTTTGAAAAGCAAGCATAAAAGATC
TAAACATAAAATCTGTAAAATAACAAGATGTAAAGATAATGCTAAATCATTTGGCTTTTTGATTGATTGT
ACAGGAAAATATACATCGCAGGGGGTTGACTTTTACCATTTCACCGCAATGGAATTAAACTTGTTGAAGA
GAATGTTCACAGGCGCATACGCTACAATGACCCGATTCTTGCTAGCCGAATTCCAGTCAGGCTGCTAGCA
CCAGAGCTACGTGACCGCAGGACTAGCTCCAGCTGAGCGACACGCGAACAGGTGTAGAGTCAGTCGTGCT
GCAAGGTCGCACTAATACGACTCACTATAGGG
