>Addgene plasmid #199989 | YP48 | depositor partial sequence | sequence record 387830 | Promoter Sequence
TCCGTCAGGTCTACCGAACCGCGCCGGGGGCGGTGTAGCATGTGAACAGAGGGGCGCTCAACGGCCCTCC
TTGAATACATCATTACCGACTACAGAGTTATCCACTATAAAAGAACGATCTACCGACTGTTTCGCAGAGG
GCCTTTTTGCAGAAACAACAACAACATTTTTAAGTAACTAA
